>Addgene plasmid #81379 | pDONR223_TP53_p.S215I | addgene full sequence | sequence record 167676 | Addgene NGS Result
GGCAGTTCCCTACTCTCGCGTTAACGCTAGCATGGATGTTTTCCCAGTCACGACGTTGTAAAACGACGGC
CAGTCTTAAGCTCGGGCCCCAAATAATGATTTTATTTTGACTGATAGTGACCTGTTCGTTGCAACAAATT
GATGAGCAATGCTTTTTTATAATGCCAACTTTGTACAAAAAAGTTGGCATGGAGGAGCCGCAGTCAGATC
CTAGCGTCGAGCCCCCTCTGAGTCAGGAAACATTTTCAGACCTATGGAAACTACTTCCTGAAAACAACGT
TCTGTCCCCCTTGCCGTCCCAAGCAATGGATGATTTGATGCTGTCCCCGGACGATATTGAACAATGGTTC
ACTGAAGACCCAGGTCCAGATGAAGCTCCCAGAATGCCAGAGGCTGCTCCCCGCGTGGCCCCTGCACCAG
CAGCTCCTACACCGGCGGCCCCTGCACCAGCCCCCTCCTGGCCCCTGTCATCTTCTGTCCCTTCCCAGAA
AACCTACCAGGGCAGCTACGGTTTCCGTCTGGGCTTCTTGCATTCTGGGACAGCCAAGTCTGTGACTTGC
ACGTACTCCCCTGCCCTCAACAAGATGTTTTGCCAACTGGCCAAGACCTGCCCTGTGCAGCTGTGGGTTG
ATTCCACACCCCCGCCCGGCACCCGCGTCCGCGCCATGGCCATCTACAAGCAGTCACAGCACATGACGGA
GGTTGTGAGGCGCTGCCCCCACCATGAGCGCTGCTCAGATAGCGATGGTCTGGCCCCTCCTCAGCATCTT
ATCCGAGTGGAAGGAAATTTGCGTGTGGAGTATTTGGATGACAGAAACACTTTTCGACATATTGTGGTGG
TGCCCTATGAGCCGCCTGAGGTTGGCTCTGACTGTACCACCATCCACTACAACTACATGTGTAACAGTTC
CTGCATGGGCGGCATGAACCGGAGGCCCATCCTCACCATCATCACACTGGAAGACTCCAGTGGTAATCTA
CTGGGACGGAACAGCTTTGAGGTGCGTGTTTGTGCCTGTGCTGGGAGAGACCGGCGCACAGAGGAAGAGA
ATCTCCGCAAGAAAGGGGAGCCTCACCACGAGCTGCCCCCAGGGAGCACTAAGCGAGCACTGCCCAACAA
CACCAGCTCCTCTCCCCAGCCAAAGAAGAAACCACTGGATGGAGAATATTTCACCCTTCAGATCCGTGGG
CGTGAGCGCTTCGAGATGTTCCGAGAGCTGAATGAGGCCTTGGAACTCAAGGATGCCCAGGCTGGGAAGG
AGCCAGGGGGGAGCAGGGCTCACTCCAGCCACCTGAAGTCCAAAAAGGGTCAGTCTACCTCCCGCCATAA
AAAACTCATGTTCAAGACAGAAGGGCCTGACTCAGACTGATTGCCAACTTTCTTGTACAAAGTTGGCATT
ATAAGAAAGCATTGCTTATCAATTTGTTGCAACGAACAGGTCACTATCAGTCAAAATAAAATCATTATTT
GCCATCCAGCTGATATCCCCTATAGTGAGTCGTATTACATGGTCATAGCTGTTTCCTGGCAGCTCTGGCC
CGTGTCTCAAAATCTCTGATGTTACATTGCACAAGATAAAAATATATCATCATGCCTCCTCTAGACCAGC
CAGGACAGAAATGCCTCGACTTCGCTGCTACCCAAGGTTGCCGGGTGACGCACACCGTGGAAACGGATGA
AGGCACGAACCCAGTGGACATAAGCCTGTTCGGTTCGTAAGCTGTAATGCAAGTAGCGTATGCGCTCACG
CAACTGGTCCAGAACCTTGACCGAACGCAGCGGTGGTAACGGCGCAGTGGCGGTTTTCATGGCTTGTTAT
GACTGTTTTTTTGGGGTACAGTCTATGCCTCGGGCATCCAAGCAGCAAGCGCGTTACGCCGTGGGTCGAT
GTTTGATGTTATGGAGCAGCAACGATGTTACGCAGCAGGGCAGTCGCCCTAAAACAAAGTTAAACATTAT
GAGGGAAGCGGTGATCGCCGAAGTATCGACTCAACTATCAGAGGTAGTTGGCGTCATCGAGCGCCATCTC
GAACCGACGTTGCTGGCCGTACATTTGTACGGCTCCGCAGTGGATGGCGGCCTGAAGCCACACAGTGATA
TTGATTTGCTGGTTACGGTGACCGTAAGGCTTGATGAAACAACGCGGCGAGCTTTGATCAACGACCTTTT
GGAAACTTCGGCTTCCCCTGGAGAGAGCGAGATTCTCCGCGCTGTAGAAGTCACCATTGTTGTGCACGAC
GACATCATTCCGTGGCGTTATCCAGCTAAGCGCGAACTGCAATTTGGAGAATGGCAGCGCAATGACATTC
TTGCAGGTATCTTCGAGCCAGCCACGATCGACATTGATCTGGCTATCTTGCTGACAAAAGCAAGAGAACA
TAGCGTTGCCTTGGTAGGTCCAGCGGCGGAGGAACTCTTTGATCCGGTTCCTGAACAGGATCTATTTGAG
GCGCTAAATGAAACCTTAACGCTATGGAACTCGCCGCCCGACTGGGCTGGCGATGAGCGAAATGTAGTGC
TTACGTTGTCCCGCATTTGGTACAGCGCAGTAACCGGCAAAATCGCGCCGAAGGATGTCGCTGCCGACTG
GGCAATGGAGCGCCTGCCGGCCCAGTATCAGCCCGTCATACTTGAAGCTAGACAGGCTTATCTTGGACAA
GAAGAAGATCGCTTGGCCTCGCGCGCAGATCAGTTGGAAGAATTTGTCCACTACGTGAAAGGCGAGATCA
CCAAGGTAGTCGGCAAATAACCCTCGAGCCACCCATGACCAAAATCCCTTAACGTGAGTTACGCGTCGTT
CCACTGAGCGTCAGACCCCGTAGAAAAGATCAAAGGATCTTCTTGAGATCCTTTTTTTCTGCGCGTAATC
TGCTGCTTGCAAACAAAAAAACCACCGCTACCAGCGGTGGTTTGTTTGCCGGATCAAGAGCTACCAACTC
TTTTTCCGAAGGTAACTGGCTTCAGCAGAGCGCAGATACCAAATACTGTTCTTCTAGTGTAGCCGTAGTT
AGGCCACCACTTCAAGAACTCTGTAGCACCGCCTACATACCTCGCTCTGCTAATCCTGTTACCAGTGGCT
GCTGCCAGTGGCGATAAGTCGTGTCTTACCGGGTTGGACTCAAGACGATAGTTACCGGATAAGGCGCAGC
GGTCGGGCTGAACGGGGGGTTCGTGCACACAGCCCAGCTTGGAGCGAACGACCTACACCGAACTGAGATA
CCTACAGCGTGAGCTATGAGAAAGCGCCACGCTTCCCGAAGGGAGAAAGGCGGACAGGTATCCGGTAAGC
GGCAGGGTCGGAACAGGAGAGCGCACGAGGGAGCTTCCAGGGGGAAACGCCTGGTATCTTTATAGTCCTG
TCGGGTTTCGCCACCTCTGACTTGAGCGTCGATTTTTGTGATGCTCGTCAGGGGGGCGGAGCCTATGGAA
AAACGCCAGCAACGCGGCCTTTTTACGGTTCCTGGCCTTTTGCTGGCCTTTTGCTCACATGTTCTTTCCT
GCGTTATCCCCTGATTCTGTGGATAACCGTATTACCGCCTTTGAGTGAGCTGATACCGCTCGCCGCAGCC
GAACGACCGAGCGCAGCGAGTCAGTGAGCGAGGAAGCGGAAGAGCGCCCAATACGCAAACCGCCTCTCCC
CGCGCGTTGGCCGATTCATTAATGCAGCTGGCACGACAGGTTTCCCGACTGGAAAGCGGGCAGTGAGCGC
AACGCAATTAATACGCGTACCGCTAGCCAGGAAGAGTTTGTAGAAACGCAAAAAGGCCATCCGTCAGGAT
GGCCTTCTGCTTAGTTTGATGCCTGGCAGTTTATGGCGGGCGTCCTGCCCGCCACCCTCCGGGCCGTTGC
TTCACAACGTTCAAATCCGCTCCCGGCGGATTTGTCCTACTCAGGAGAGCGTTCACCGACAAACAACAGA
TAAAACGAAAGGCCCAGTCTTCCGACTGAGCCTTTCGTTTTATTTGATGCCT
Features (pLannotate 1.2.2; 12 found; start..end, strand, type, name):
     38..74      -  CDS            lacZα (fragment): LacZα fragment of β-galactosidase; lacZ fragment
     91..186     +  protein_bind   attL3: mutant version of attL; recombination site for the Gateway® LR reaction LR Clonase™
    189..1370    +  CDS            p53: human tumor suppressor protein that is often mutated in cancers; Homo sapiens TP53; responds to cellular stresses to regulate the expression of target genes
   1375..1470    -  protein_bind   attL3: mutant version of attL; recombination site for the Gateway® LR reaction LR Clonase™
   1489..1507    -  promoter       T7 promoter: promoter for bacteriophage T7 RNA polymerase
   1697..1720    +  promoter       Pc promoter (fragment): intI1 (promoter lies within the coding sequence); class 1 integron promoter
   1896..1952    +  CDS            GmR (fragment): gentamycin acetyltransferase; aacC1; confers resistance to gentamycin
   1959..2750    +  CDS            SmR: aminoglycoside adenylyltransferase (Murphy, 1985); aadA; confers resistance to spectinomycin and streptomycin
   2843..3431    +  rep_origin     ori: high-copy-number ColE1/pMB1/pBR322/pUC origin of replication
   3614..3706    +  CDS            lacI (fragment): lac repressor; lacI; The lac repressor binds to the lac operator to inhibit transcription in E. coli. This inhibition can be relieved by adding lactose or isopropyl-β-D-thiogalactopyranoside (IPTG).
   3761..3788    -  terminator     rrnB T2 terminator: transcription terminator T2 from the E. coli rrnB gene
   3920..3963    +  terminator     rrnB T1 terminator: Escherichia coli rrnB; transcription terminator T1 from the E. coli rrnB gene
