[The description below was written by a language model from this plasmid's Addgene catalogue record and pLannotate feature annotations shown in this document.]
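Description:
pDONR223_TP53_p.S215I is a Gateway entry clone built in the Invitrogen pDONR223 backbone and carrying a mutant human TP53 open reading frame. It belongs to the Target Accelerator Plasmid Collection, a set of cancer-associated alleles assembled for systematic functional testing of rare variants. The plasmid is maintained in E. coli at high copy from a ColE1/pUC-type origin. Selection is with spectinomycin through the aadA (SmR) aminoglycoside adenylyltransferase gene. This gene sits downstream of remnants of a class 1 integron Pc promoter and a gentamicin-resistance gene fragment. The annotated sequence is about 4 kb, consistent with the roughly 2.8 kb backbone plus the insert.

The p53 coding sequence of about 1.2 kb is referenced to the NM_000546 transcript. It is recorded as carrying S215I, the variant the construct is named for, together with P72R and P278A. The ORF is flanked on both sides by attL recombination sites, which the automated annotation labels as attL3 variants. These sites allow transfer by LR Clonase reaction into any compatible Gateway destination vector. The insert is in the "closed" configuration, with a stop codon directly after the ORF, so it yields native or N-terminally tagged protein but not C-terminal fusions.

The entry vector has no promoter to express the insert. The adjacent T7 promoter is a backbone element lying outside the att sites, and rrnB T1 and T2 terminators insulate the cassette from read-through transcription. Short lacZα and lacI fragments are backbone remnants. The plasmid therefore serves as a sequence-verified shuttle source for moving this TP53 variant into expression vectors for functional studies.
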