Addgene plasmid #81379: pDONR223_TP53_p.S215I
Purpose: Gateway Donor vector containing TP53 , part of the Target Accelerator Plasmid Collection.
Depositing lab: Jesse Boehm & William Hahn & David Root. Depositing organization: Broad Institute. Publication: Systematic Functional Interrogation of Rare Cancer Variants Identifies Oncogenic Alleles. Kim E, Ilic N, Shrestha Y, Zou L, Kamburov A, Zhu C, Yang X, Lubonja R, Tran N, Nguyen C, Lawrence MS, Piccioni F, Bagul M, Doench JG, Chouinard CR, Wu X, Hogstrom L, Natoli T, Tamayo P, Horn H, Corsello SM, Lage K, Root DE, Subramanian A, Golub TR, Getz G, Boehm JS, Hahn WC. Cancer Discov. 2016 Jul;6(7):714-26. doi: 10.1158/2159-8290.CD-16-0160. Epub 2016 May 4. PubMed 27147599.
Backbone
  Vector backbone: pDONR223
  Backbone manufacturer: Invitrogen
  Backbone size w/o insert (bp): 2790
  Vector type: Gateway Entry vector
Growth in bacteria
  Bacterial resistance: Spectinomycin, 50 μg/mL
  Growth temperature: 37°C
  Growth strain: DH5alpha
  Copy number: High Copy
Gene/Insert
  Gene/Insert name: TP53
  Species: H. sapiens (human)
  Mutation: P72R; S215I; P278A
  GenBank ID: NM_000546.5
  Entrez Gene: TP53 (a.k.a. BCC7, BMFS5, LFS1, P53, TRP53)
  Promoter: None
  Cloning method: Gateway Cloning
  Sequencing primers: 5′ M13pUC-fwd; 3′ M13-Rev
Terms and licenses: Academic/Nonprofit Terms; Industry Terms: Not Available to Industry
Depositor comments: Closed state: stop codon immediately follows insert
How to cite: pDONR223_TP53_p.S215I was a gift from Jesse Boehm & William Hahn & David Root (Addgene plasmid # 81379 ; http://n2t.net/addgene:81379 ; RRID:Addgene_81379)
