>Addgene plasmid #81379 | pDONR223_TP53_p.S215I | depositor partial sequence | sequence record 154698 | Insert sequence
ATGGAGGAGCCGCAGTCAGATCCTAGCGTCGAGCCCCCTCTGAGTCAGGAAACATTTTCAGACCTATGGA
AACTACTTCCTGAAAACAACGTTCTGTCCCCCTTGCCGTCCCAAGCAATGGATGATTTGATGCTGTCCCC
GGACGATATTGAACAATGGTTCACTGAAGACCCAGGTCCAGATGAAGCTCCCAGAATGCCAGAGGCTGCT
CCCCGCGTGGCCCCTGCACCAGCAGCTCCTACACCGGCGGCCCCTGCACCAGCCCCCTCCTGGCCCCTGT
CATCTTCTGTCCCTTCCCAGAAAACCTACCAGGGCAGCTACGGTTTCCGTCTGGGCTTCTTGCATTCTGG
GACAGCCAAGTCTGTGACTTGCACGTACTCCCCTGCCCTCAACAAGATGTTTTGCCAACTGGCCAAGACC
TGCCCTGTGCAGCTGTGGGTTGATTCCACACCCCCGCCCGGCACCCGCGTCCGCGCCATGGCCATCTACA
AGCAGTCACAGCACATGACGGAGGTTGTGAGGCGCTGCCCCCACCATGAGCGCTGCTCAGATAGCGATGG
TCTGGCCCCTCCTCAGCATCTTATCCGAGTGGAAGGAAATTTGCGTGTGGAGTATTTGGATGACAGAAAC
ACTTTTCGACATATTGTGGTGGTGCCCTATGAGCCGCCTGAGGTTGGCTCTGACTGTACCACCATCCACT
ACAACTACATGTGTAACAGTTCCTGCATGGGCGGCATGAACCGGAGGCCCATCCTCACCATCATCACACT
GGAAGACTCCAGTGGTAATCTACTGGGACGGAACAGCTTTGAGGTGCGTGTTTGTGCCTGTGCTGGGAGA
GACCGGCGCACAGAGGAAGAGAATCTCCGCAAGAAAGGGGAGCCTCACCACGAGCTGCCCCCAGGGAGCA
CTAAGCGAGCACTGCCCAACAACACCAGCTCCTCTCCCCAGCCAAAGAAGAAACCACTGGATGGAGAATA
TTTCACCCTTCAGATCCGTGGGCGTGAGCGCTTCGAGATGTTCCGAGAGCTGAATGAGGCCTTGGAACTC
AAGGATGCCCAGGCTGGGAAGGAGCCAGGGGGGAGCAGGGCTCACTCCAGCCACCTGAAGTCCAAAAAGG
GTCAGTCTACCTCCCGCCATAAAAAACTCATGTTCAAGACAGAAGGGCCTGACTCAGAC
